Addgene plasmid #201733: ptHe-Tub2D3-mScarlet
Purpose: Tardigrade (Hypsibius exemplaris) beta-tubulin Tub2D3 tagged with mScarlet for expression in mammalian cells
Depositing lab: Stanislav Vinopal. Depositing organization: Jan Evangelista Purkyne University in Usti nad Labem. Publication: Phylogenetic and functional characterization of water bears (Tardigrada) tubulins. Novotna Floriancicova K, Baltzis A, Smejkal J, Czernekova M, Kaczmarek L, Maly J, Notredame C, Vinopal S. Sci Rep. 2023 Mar 30;13(1):5194. doi: 10.1038/s41598-023-31992-z. PubMed 36997657.
Backbone
  Vector backbone: pmScarlet-N1
  Backbone size w/o insert (bp): 4666
  Total vector size (bp): 6076
  Vector type: Mammalian Expression
  Selectable markers: Neomycin (select with G418)
Growth in bacteria
  Bacterial resistance: Kanamycin, 50 μg/mL
  Growth temperature: 37°C
  Growth strain: DH5alpha
  Copy number: High Copy
Gene/Insert
  Gene/Insert name: Tubulin Beta D3 (alt name: tHe-Tub2D3)
  Species: Hypsibius exemplaris
  Insert size (bp): 1341
  GenBank ID: OQ282846.1
  Promoter: CMV
  Tag / fusion protein: mScarlet (C terminal on backbone)
  Cloning method: Ligation Independent Cloning
  Sequencing primers: 5′ CMV Forward (CGCAAATGGGCGGTAGGCGTG); 3′ SV-40 pA Reverse (GAAATTTGTGATGCTATTGC)
Terms and licenses: Academic/Nonprofit Terms; Industry Terms: Not Available to Industry
How to cite: ptHe-Tub2D3-mScarlet was a gift from Stanislav Vinopal (Addgene plasmid # 201733 ; http://n2t.net/addgene:201733 ; RRID:Addgene_201733)
