[The description below was written by a language model from this plasmid's Addgene catalogue record and pLannotate feature annotations shown in this document.]
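Description:
ptHe-Tub2D3-mScarlet is a mammalian expression plasmid built on the pmScarlet-N1 backbone. It carries the beta-tubulin Tub2D3 (Tubulin Beta D3) coding sequence from the tardigrade Hypsibius exemplaris, fused in frame at its C terminus to the red fluorescent protein mScarlet supplied by the backbone. The roughly 1.3 kb insert was introduced by ligation-independent cloning downstream of the human cytomegalovirus immediate-early enhancer and promoter, which drive strong constitutive transcription in mammalian cells. The fusion transcript is terminated by the SV40 polyadenylation signal.

The automated annotation labels the tubulin open reading frame as human TUBB4B. This reflects a similarity match among highly conserved beta-tubulins rather than the actual source, which the catalogue gives as the tardigrade gene. The short "large T antigen", "ble" and bGH poly(A) fragments in the table likewise look like incidental matches to backbone sequence. The sequenced record is 6,002 nt, slightly shorter than the catalogued total of 6,076 bp.

The plasmid replicates in E. coli at high copy number from a ColE1/pUC-type origin and also carries an f1 phage origin. A single Tn5 aminoglycoside phosphotransferase gene (NeoR/KanR) serves for selection in both hosts. A bacterial promoter expresses it for kanamycin selection in E. coli, and the SV40 enhancer/early promoter with the HSV TK poly(A) signal expresses it for G418 selection of transfected mammalian cells.

The stated purpose is expression of the fluorescently tagged tardigrade tubulin in mammalian cells. The associated study concerns the phylogenetic and functional characterization of tardigrade tubulins.
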