Features (pLannotate 1.2.2; 14 found; start..end, strand, type, name):
     61..364     +  enhancer       CMV enhancer: human cytomegalovirus immediate early enhancer
    365..568     +  promoter       CMV promoter: human cytomegalovirus (CMV) immediate early promoter
    598..1899    +  CDS            TUBB4B: TBB4B_HUMAN - Also known as TUBB2C. Experimental evidence at protein level: Swiss-Prot protein existence level 1. Tubulin is the major constituent of microtubules. It binds two moles of GTP, one at an exchangeable site on the beta chain and one at a non-exchangeable site on the alpha chain. From Homo sapiens (Human).
   1969..2664    +  CDS            mScarlet: mScarlet is a basic (constitutively fluorescent) red fluorescent protein published in 2016, derived from synthetic construct. It has moderate acid sensitivity.
   2684..2767    +  CDS            large T antigen (fragment): large T antigen from SV40 (simian virus 40)
   2790..2911    +  polyA_signal   SV40 poly(A) signal: SV40 polyadenylation signal
   2945..3373    -  rep_origin     f1 ori (sequence partly withheld): f1 bacteriophage origin of replication; arrow indicates direction of (+) strand synthesis
   3400..3504    +  promoter       AmpR promoter: bla
   3506..3863    +  promoter       SV40 promoter: SV40 enhancer and early promoter
   3898..4692    +  CDS            NeoR/KanR: aminoglycoside phosphotransferase from Tn5; aph(3')-II (or nptII); confers resistance to neomycin, kanamycin, and G418 (Geneticin®)
   4713..4865    +  CDS            ble (fragment): BLE_KLEPN - Experimental evidence at protein level: Swiss-Prot protein existence level 1. Binding protein with a strong affinity to the bleomycin family of antibiotics. Binds to CL990; an antimitotic-antibiotic compound. From Klebsiella pneumoniae.
   4924..4971    +  polyA_signal   HSV TK poly(A) signal: herpes simplex virus thymidine kinase polyadenylation signal (Cole and Stacy, 1985)
   5062..5078    -  polyA_signal   bGH poly(A) signal (fragment): bovine growth hormone polyadenylation signal
   5300..5888    +  rep_origin     ori: high-copy-number ColE1/pMB1/pBR322/pUC origin of replication
>Addgene plasmid #201733 | ptHe-Tub2D3-mScarlet | addgene full sequence | sequence record 401320 | Addgene NGS Result
TAGTTATTAATAGTAATCAATTACGGGGTCATTAGTTCATAGCCCATATATGGAGTTCCGCGTTACATAA
CTTACGGTAAATGGCCCGCCTGGCTGACCGCCCAACGACCCCCGCCCATTGACGTCAATAATGACGTATG
TTCCCATAGTAACGCCAATAGGGACTTTCCATTGACGTCAATGGGTGGAGTATTTACGGTAAACTGCCCA
CTTGGCAGTACATCAAGTGTATCATATGCCAAGTACGCCCCCTATTGACGTCAATGACGGTAAATGGCCC
GCCTGGCATTATGCCCAGTACATGACCTTATGGGACTTTCCTACTTGGCAGTACATCTACGTATTAGTCA
TCGCTATTACCATGGTGATGCGGTTTTGGCAGTACATCAATGGGCGTGGATAGCGGTTTGACTCACGGGG
ATTTCCAAGTCTCCACCCCATTGACGTCAATGGGAGTTTGTTTTGGCACCAAAATCAACGGGACTTTCCA
AAATGTCGTAACAACTCCGCCCCATTGACGCAAATGGGCGGTAGGCGTGTACGGTGGGAGGTCTATATAA
GCAGAGCTGGTTTAGTGAACCGTCAGATCCGGCCACCATGCGTGAAATCGTCCATTTGCAAGCGGGCCAA
TGTGGAAACCAAATCGGAGCGAAGTTTTGGGAAGTCATCTCGGACGAGCATGGCATCGATCCCACCGGCA
CGTACCACGGAGACTCCGATCTCCAGTTGGAGAGGATCAACGTTTATTACAATGAAGCCACCGGAGGGAA
ATATGTGCCGCGCGCGGTTCTGGTGGATCTCGAGCCGGGAACGATGGACTCTGTGCGGTCCGGGCCATTT
GGACAGCTTTTCCGTCCGGACAACTTTATTTTCGGCCTGAGCGGAGCCGGAAACAACTGGGCCAAGGGTC
ACTACACCGAGGGCGCCGAACTGGTGGACTCGGTCCTCGACGTGGTCCGCAAGGAGGCCGAGAGCTGCGA
CTGTCTGCAGGGCTTCCAGCTGACTCACTCTCTCGGCGGTGGAACCGGATCGGGAATGGGCACCCTGATG
ATCTCCAAGATCCGTGAGGAGTATCCCGATCGCATCATGATGACCTTCAGTGTCGTCCCATCTCCCAAGG
TGTCCGACACTGTGGTGGAGCCGTACAACGCCACCCTGTCCGTCCACCAGCTGGTGGAGAACACGGACGA
GACCTTCTGCATCGACAATGAGGCGCTCTACGACATCTGCTTCCGCACTCTCAAGCTGACCACACCAACG
TACGGCGACTTGAACCATCTCGTCTCGGCGACCATGTCCGGTGTGACTACCTGCCTGCGCTTCCCGGGTC
AGCTGAACGCCGATCTCCGCAAACTGGCCGTCAACATGGTCCCCTTCCCGCGGCTGCACTTCTTCATGCC
CGGCTTCGCCCCGCTGACCTCGCGTGGTTCCCAGCAGTACCGCGCGCTGACCGTGCCGGAACTGACCCAG
CAGATGTTCGACGCGAAGAATATGATGGCCGCCTGCGATCCCCGCCACGGACGCTACCTCACCGTGGCGG
CAATCTTCCGCGGCCGGATGAGCATGAAGGAGGTGGATGAACAGCTACTGAACATCCAGAACAAGAACAG
CAGCTACTTCGTCGAGTGGATCCCCAACAACGTGAAGACCGCGGTCTGCGACATTCCACCGCGCGGTTTG
AAGATGTCCGCCACCTTCATCGGAAACAGCACTGCCATCCAGGAGCTGTTCAAACGCGTTTCGGAACAGT
TCACTGCCATGTTCCGCCGAAAAGCGTTCCTGCATTGGTACACTGGAGAGGGTATGGACGAGATGGAATT
CACCGAAGCCGAGTCCAACATGAATGACTTGGTGTCGGAGTACCAACAGTACCAGGAGGCAACCGCTGAA
GACGAGGGCGAATTCGAGGAGGAAGGCGAGGGTGGAGAAGCTGAGGCTGGAGGTGGTGGAGGTTCACCGG
TCGCCACCATGGTGAGCAAGGGCGAGGCAGTGATCAAGGAGTTCATGCGGTTCAAGGTGCACATGGAGGG
CTCCATGAACGGCCACGAGTTCGAGATCGAGGGCGAGGGCGAGGGCCGCCCCTACGAGGGCACCCAGACC
GCCAAGCTGAAGGTGACCAAGGGTGGCCCCCTGCCCTTCTCCTGGGACATCCTGTCCCCTCAGTTCATGT
ACGGCTCCAGGGCCTTCACCAAGCACCCCGCCGACATCCCCGACTACTATAAGCAGTCCTTCCCCGAGGG
CTTCAAGTGGGAGCGCGTGATGAACTTCGAGGACGGCGGCGCCGTGACCGTGACCCAGGACACCTCCCTG
GAGGACGGCACCCTGATCTACAAGGTGAAGCTCCGCGGCACCAACTTCCCTCCTGACGGCCCCGTAATGC
AGAAGAAGACAATGGGCTGGGAAGCGTCCACCGAGCGGTTGTACCCCGAGGACGGCGTGCTGAAGGGCGA
CATTAAGATGGCCCTGCGCCTGAAGGACGGCGGCCGCTACCTGGCGGACTTCAAGACCACCTACAAGGCC
AAGAAGCCCGTGCAGATGCCCGGCGCCTACAACGTCGACCGCAAGTTGGACATCACCTCCCACAACGAGG
ACTACACCGTGGTGGAACAGTACGAACGCTCCGAGGGCCGCCACTCCACCGGCGGCATGGACGAGCTGTA
CAAGTAAAGCGGCCGCGACTCTAGATCATAATCAGCCATACCACATTTGTAGAGGTTTTACTTGCTTTAA
AAAACCTCCCACACCTCCCCCTGAACCTGAAACATAAAATGAATGCAATTGTTGTTGTTAACTTGTTTAT
TGCAGCTTATAATGGTTACAAATAAAGCAATAGCATCACAAATTTCACAAATAAAGCATTTTTTTCACTG
CATTCTAGTTGTGGTTTGTCCAAACTCATCAATGTATCTTAAGGCGTAAATTGTAAGCGTTAATATTTTG
TTAAAATTCGCGTTAAATTTTTGTTAAATCAGCTCATTTTTTAACCAATAGGCCGAAATCGGCAAAATCC
CTTATAAATCAAAAGAATAGACCGAGATAGGGT
[37 nt withheld, positions 3044-3080]
AAAGAACGTGGACTCCAACGTCAAAGG
[49 nt withheld, positions 3108-3156]
T
[91 nt withheld, positions 3158-3248]
G
[124 nt withheld, positions 3250-3373]
CAGGTGGCACTTTTCGGGGAAATGTGCGCGGAACCCCTATTTGTTTATTTTTCTAAATACATTCAAATAT
GTATCCGCTCATGAGACAATAACCCTGATAAATGCTTCAATAATATTGAAAAAGGAAGAGTCCTGAGGCG
GAAAGAACCAGCTGTGGAATGTGTGTCAGTTAGGGTGTGGAAAGTCCCCAGGCTCCCCAGCAGGCAGAAG
TATGCAAAGCATGCATCTCAATTAGTCAGCAACCAGGTGTGGAAAGTCCCCAGGCTCCCCAGCAGGCAGA
AGTATGCAAAGCATGCATCTCAATTAGTCAGCAACCATAGTCCCGCCCCTAACTCCGCCCATCCCGCCCC
TAACTCCGCCCAGTTCCGCCCATTCTCCGCCCCATGGCTGACTAATTTTTTTTATTTATGCAGAGGCCGA
GGCCGCCTCGGCCTCTGAGCTATTCCAGAAGTAGTGAGGAGGCTTTTTTGGAGGCCTAGGCTTTTGCAAA
GATCGATCAAGAGACAGGATGAGGATCGTTTCGCATGATTGAACAAGATGGATTGCACGCAGGTTCTCCG
GCCGCTTGGGTGGAGAGGCTATTCGGCTATGACTGGGCACAACAGACAATCGGCTGCTCTGATGCCGCCG
TGTTCCGGCTGTCAGCGCAGGGGCGCCCGGTTCTTTTTGTCAAGACCGACCTGTCCGGTGCCCTGAATGA
ACTGCAAGACGAGGCAGCGCGGCTATCGTGGCTGGCCACGACGGGCGTTCCTTGCGCAGCTGTGCTCGAC
GTTGTCACTGAAGCGGGAAGGGACTGGCTGCTATTGGGCGAAGTGCCGGGGCAGGATCTCCTGTCATCTC
ACCTTGCTCCTGCCGAGAAAGTATCCATCATGGCTGATGCAATGCGGCGGCTGCATACGCTTGATCCGGC
TACCTGCCCATTCGACCACCAAGCGAAACATCGCATCGAGCGAGCACGTACTCGGATGGAAGCCGGTCTT
GTCGATCAGGATGATCTGGACGAAGAGCATCAGGGGCTCGCGCCAGCCGAACTGTTCGCCAGGCTCAAGG
CGAGCATGCCCGACGGCGAGGATCTCGTCGTGACCCATGGCGATGCCTGCTTGCCGAATATCATGGTGGA
AAATGGCCGCTTTTCTGGATTCATCGACTGTGGCCGGCTGGGTGTGGCGGACCGCTATCAGGACATAGCG
TTGGCTACCCGTGATATTGCTGAAGAGCTTGGCGGCGAATGGGCTGACCGCTTCCTCGTGCTTTACGGTA
TCGCCGCTCCCGATTCGCAGCGCATCGCCTTCTATCGCCTTCTTGACGAGTTCTTCTGAGCGGGACTCTG
GGGTTCGAAATGACCGACCAAGCGACGCCCAACCTGCCATCACGAGATTTCGATTCCACCGCCGCCTTCT
ATGAAAGGTTGGGCTTCGGAATCGTTTTCCGGGACGCCGGCTGGATGATCCTCCAGCGCGGGGATCTCAT
GCTGGAGTTCTTCGCCCACCCTAGGGGGAGGCTAACTGAAACACGGAAGGAGACAATACCGGAAGGAACC
CGCGCTATGACGGCAATAAAAAGACAGAATAAAACGCACGGTGTTGGGTCGTTTGTTCATAAACGCGGGG
TTCGGTCCCAGGGCTGGCACTCTGTCGATACCCCACCGAGACCCCATTGGGGCCAATACGCCCGCGTTTC
TTCCTTTTCCCCACCCCACCCCCCAAGTTCGGGTGAAGGCCCAGGGCTCGCAGCCAACGTCGGGGCGGCA
GGCCCTGCCATAGCCTCAGGTTACTCATATATACTTTAGATTGATTTAAAACTTCATTTTTAATTTAAAA
GGATCTAGGTGAAGATCCTTTTTGATAATCTCATGACCAAAATCCCTTAACGTGAGTTTTCGTTCCACTG
AGCGTCAGACCCCGTAGAAAAGATCAAAGGATCTTCTTGAGATCCTTTTTTTCTGCGCGTAATCTGCTGC
TTGCAAACAAAAAAACCACCGCTACCAGCGGTGGTTTGTTTGCCGGATCAAGAGCTACCAACTCTTTTTC
CGAAGGTAACTGGCTTCAGCAGAGCGCAGATACCAAATACTGTTCTTCTAGTGTAGCCGTAGTTAGGCCA
CCACTTCAAGAACTCTGTAGCACCGCCTACATACCTCGCTCTGCTAATCCTGTTACCAGTGGCTGCTGCC
AGTGGCGATAAGTCGTGTCTTACCGGGTTGGACTCAAGACGATAGTTACCGGATAAGGCGCAGCGGTCGG
GCTGAACGGGGGGTTCGTGCACACAGCCCAGCTTGGAGCGAACGACCTACACCGAACTGAGATACCTACA
GCGTGAGCTATGAGAAAGCGCCACGCTTCCCGAAGGGAGAAAGGCGGACAGGTATCCGGTAAGCGGCAGG
GTCGGAACAGGAGAGCGCACGAGGGAGCTTCCAGGGGGAAACGCCTGGTATCTTTATAGTCCTGTCGGGT
TTCGCCACCTCTGACTTGAGCGTCGATTTTTGTGATGCTCGTCAGGGGGGCGGAGCCTATGGAAAAACGC
CAGCAACGCGGCCTTTTTACGGTTCCTGGCCTTTTGCTGGCCTTTTGCTCACATGTTCTTTCCTGCGTTA
TCCCCTGATTCTGTGGATAACCGTATTACCGCCATGCAT
